>Addgene plasmid #101185 | MMW2993 - human expression plasmid for SpCas9 Cluster 2 | addgene full sequence | sequence record 194249 | Addgene NGS Result
ATATGCCAAGTACGCCCCCTATTGACGTCAATGACGGTAAATGGCCCGCCTGGCATTATGCCCAGTACAT
GACCTTATGGGACTTTCCTACTTGGCAGTACATCTACGTATTAGTCATCGCTATTACCATGGTGATGCGG
TTTTGGCAGTACATCAATGGGCGTGGATAGCGGTTTGACTCACGGGGATTTCCAAGTCTCCACCCCATTG
ACGTCAATGGGAGTTTGTTTTGGCACCAAAATCAACGGGACTTTCCAAAATGTCGTAACAACTCCGCCCC
ATTGACGCAAATGGGCGGTAGGCGTGTACGGTGGGAGGTCTATATAAGCAGAGCTGGTTTAGTGAACCGT
CAGATCCGCTAGAGATCCGCGGCCGCTAATACGACTCACTATAGGGAGAGCCGCCACCATGGATAAAAAG
TATTCTATTGGTTTAGACATCGGCACTAATTCCGTTGGATGGGCTGTCATAACCGATGAATACAAAGTAC
CTTCAAAGAAATTTAAGGTGTTGGGGAACACAGACCGTCATTCGATTAAAAAGAATCTTATCGGTGCCCT
CCTATTCGATAGTGGCGAAACGGCAGAGGCGACTCGCCTGAAACGAACCGCTCGGAGAAGGTATACACGT
CGCAAGAACCGAATATGTTACTTACAAGAAATTTTTAGCAATGAGATGGCCAAAGTTGACGATTCTTTCT
TTCACCGTTTGGAAGAGTCCTTCCTTGTCGAAGAGGACAAGAAACATGAACGGCACCCCATCTTTGGAAA
CATAGTAGATGAGGTGGCATATCATGAAAAGTACCCAACGATTTATCACCTCAGAAAAAAGCTAGTTGAC
TCAACTGATAAAGCGGACCTGAGGTTAATCTACTTGGCTCTTGCCCATATGATAAAGTTCCGTGGGCACT
TTCTCATTGAGGGTGATCTAAATCCGGACAACTCGGATGTCGACAAACTGTTCATCCAGTTAGTACAAAC
CTATAATCAGTTGTTTGAAGAGAACCCTATAAATGCAAGTGGCGTGGATGCGAAGGCTATTCTTAGCGCC
CGCCTCTCTAAATCCCGACGGCTAGAAAACCTGATCGCACAATTACCCGGAGAGAAGAAAAATGGGTTGT
TCGGTAACCTTATAGCGCTCTCACTAGGCCTGACACCAAATTTTAAGTCGAACTTCGACTTAGCTGAAGA
TGCCAAATTGCAGCTTAGTAAGGACACGTACGATGACGATCTCGACAATCTACTGGCACAAATTGGAGAT
CAGTATGCGGACTTATTTTTGGCTGCCAAAAACCTTAGCGATGCAATCCTCCTATCTGACATACTGAGAG
TTAATACTGAGATTACCAAGGCGCCGTTATCCGCTTCAATGATCAAAAGGTACGATGAACATCACCAAGA
CTTGACACTTCTCAAGGCCCTAGTCCGTCAGCAACTGCCTGAGAAATATAAGGAAATATTCTTTGATCAG
TCGAAAAACGGGTACGCAGGTTATATTGACGGCGGAGCGAGTCAAGAGGAATTCTACAAGTTTATCAAAC
CCATATTAGAGAAGATGGATGGGACGGAAGAGTTGCTTGTAAAACTCAATCGCGAAGATCTACTGCGAAA
GCAGCGGACTTTCGACAACGGTAGCATTCCACATCAAATCCACTTAGGCGAATTGCATGCTATACTTAGA
AGGCAGGAGGATTTTTATCCGTTCCTCAAAGACAATCGTGAAAAGATTGAGAAAATCCTAACCTTTCGCA
TACCTTACTATGTGGGACCCCTGGCCCGAGGGAACTCTCGGTTCGCATGGATGACAAGAAAGTCCGAAGA
AACGATTACTCCATGGAATTTTGAGGAAGTTGTCGATAAAGGTGCGTCAGCTCAATCGTTCATCGAGAGG
ATGACCAACTTTGACAAGAATTTACCGAACGAAAAAGTATTGCCTAAGCACAGTTTACTTTACGAGTATT
TCACAGTGTACAATGAACTCACGAAAGTTAAGTATGTCACTGAGGGCATGCGTAAACCCGCCTTTCTAAG
CGGAGAACAGAAGAAAGCAATAGTAGATCTGTTATTCAAGACCAACCGCAAAGTGACAGTTAAGCAATTG
AAAGAGGACTACTTTAAGAAAATTGAATGCTTCGATTCTGTCGAGATCTCCGCCGCAGCCGCTCGATTTG
CTGCGTCACTTGGTACGTATCATGACCTCCTAAAGATAATTAAAGATAAGGACTTCCTGGATAACGAAGA
GAATGAAGATATCTTAGAAGATATAGTGTTGACTCTTACCCTCTTTGAAGATCGGGAAATGATTGAGGAA
AGACTAAAAACATACGCTCACCTGTTCGACGATAAGGTTATGAAACAGTTAAAGAGGCGTCGCTATACGG
GCTGGGGACGATTGTCGCGGAAACTTATCAACGGGATAAGAGACAAGCAAAGTGGTAAAACTATTCTCGA
TTTTCTAAAGAGCGACGGCTTCGCCAATAGGAACTTTATGCAGCTGATCCATGATGACTCTTTAACCTTC
AAAGAGGATATACAAAAGGCACAGGTTTCCGGACAAGGGGACTCATTGCACGAACATATTGCGAATCTTG
CTGGTTCGCCAGCCATCAAAAAGGGCATACTCCAGACAGTCAAAGTAGTGGATGAGCTAGTTAAGGTCAT
GGGACGTCACAAACCGGAAAACATTGTAATCGAGATGGCACGCGAAAATCAAACGACTCAGAAGGGGCAA
AAAAACAGTCGAGAGCGGATGAAGAGAATAGAAGAGGGTATTAAAGAACTGGGCAGCCAGATCTTAAAGG
AGCATCCTGTGGAAAATACCCAATTGCAGAACGAGAAACTTTACCTCTATTACCTACAAAATGGAAGGGA
CATGTATGTTGATCAGGAACTGGACATAAACCGTTTATCTGATTACGACGTCGATCACATTGTACCCCAA
TCCTTTTTGAAGGACGATTCAATCGACAATAAAGTGCTTACACGCTCGGATAAGAACCGAGGGAAAAGTG
ACAATGTTCCAAGCGAGGAAGTCGTAAAGAAAATGAAGAACTATTGGCGGCAGCTCCTAAATGCGAAACT
GATAACGCAAAGAAAGTTCGATAACTTAACTAAAGCTGAGAGGGGTGGCTTGTCTGAACTTGACAAGGCC
GGATTTATTAAACGTCAGCTCGTGGAAACCCGCCAAATCACAAAGCATGTTGCACAGATACTAGATTCCC
GAATGAATACGAAATACGACGAGAACGATAAGCTGATTCGGGAAGTCAAAGTAATCACTTTAAAGTCAAA
ATTGGTGTCGGACTTCAGAAAGGATTTTCAATTCTATAAAGTTAGGGAGATAAATAACTACCACCATGCG
CACGACGCTTATCTTAATGCCGTCGTAGGGACCGCACTCATTAAGAAATACCCGAAGCTAGAAAGTGAGT
TTGTGTATGGTGATTACAAAGTTTATGACGTCCGTAAGATGATCGCGAAAAGCGAACAGGAGATAGGCAA
GGCTACAGCCAAATACTTCTTTTATTCTAACATTATGAATTTCTTTAAGACGGAAATCACTCTGGCAAAC
GGAGAGATACGCAAACGACCTTTAATTGAAACCAATGGGGAGACAGGTGAAATCGTATGGGATAAGGGCC
GGGACTTCGCGACGGTGAGAAAAGTTTTGTCCATGCCCCAAGTCAACATAGTAAAGAAAACTGAGGTGCA
GACCGGAGGGTTTTCAAAGGAATCGATTCTTCCAAAAAGGAATAGTGATAAGCTCATCGCTCGTAAAAAG
GACTGGGACCCGAAAAAGTACGGTGGCTTCGATAGCCCTACAGTTGCCTATTCTGTCCTAGTAGTGGCAA
AAGTTGAGAAGGGAAAATCCAAGAAACTGAAGTCAGTCAAAGAATTATTGGGGATAACGATTATGGAGCG
CTCGTCTTTTGAAAAGAACCCCATCGACTTCCTTGAGGCGAAAGGTTACAAGGAAGTAAAAAAGGATCTC
ATAATTAAACTACCAAAGTATAGTCTGTTTGAGTTAGAAAATGGCCGAAAACGGATGTTGGCTAGCGCCG
GAGAGCTTCAAAAGGGGAACGAACTCGCACTACCGTCTAAATACGTGAATTTCCTGTATTTAGCGTCCCA
TTACGAGAAGTTGAAAGGTTCACCTGAAGATAACGAACAGAAGCAACTTTTTGTTGAGCAGCACAAACAT
TATCTCGACGAAATCATAGAGCAAATTTCGGAATTCAGTAAGAGAGTCATCCTAGCTGATGCCAATCTGG
ACAAAGTATTAAGCGCATACAACAAGCACAGGGATAAACCCATACGTGAGCAGGCGGAAAATATTATCCA
TTTGTTTACTCTTACCAACCTCGGCGCTCCAGCCGCATTCAAGTATTTTGACACAACGATAGATCGCAAA
CGATACACTTCTACCAAGGAGGTGCTAGACGCGACACTGATTCACCAATCCATCACGGGATTATATGAAA
CTCGGATAGATTTGTCACAGCTTGGGGGTGACGGATCCCCCAAGAAGAAGAGGAAAGTCTCGAGCGACTA
CAAAGACCATGACGGTGATTATAAAGATCATGACATCGATTACAAGGATGACGATGACAAGGCTGCAGGA
TGACCGGTCATCATCACCATCACCATTGAGTTTAAACCCGCTGATCAGCCTCGACTGTGCCTTCTAGTTG
CCAGCCATCTGTTGTTTGCCCCTCCCCCGTGCCTTCCTTGACCCTGGAAGGTGCCACTCCCACTGTCCTT
TCCTAATAAAATGAGGAAATTGCATCGCATTGTCTGAGTAGGTGTCATTCTATTCTGGGGGGTGGGGTGG
GGCAGGACAGCAAGGGGGAGGATTGGGAAGACAATAGCAGGCATGCTGGGGATGCGGTGGGCTCTATGGC
TTCTGAGGCGGAAAGAACCAGCTGGGGCTCGATACCGTCGACCTCTAGCTAGAGCTTGGCGTAATCATGG
TCATAGCTGTTTCCTGTGTGAAATTGTTATCCGCTCACAATTCCACACAACATACGAGCCGGAAGCATAA
AGTGTAAAGCCTAGGGTGCCTAATGAGTGAGCTAACTCACATTAATTGCGTTGCGCTCACTGCCCGCTTT
CCAGTCGGGAAACCTGTCGTGCCAGCTGCATTAATGAATCGGCCAACGCGCGGGGAGAGGCGGTTTGCGT
ATTGGGCGCTCTTCCGCTTCCTCGCTCACTGACTCGCTGCGCTCGGTCGTTCGGCTGCGGCGAGCGGTAT
CAGCTCACTCAAAGGCGGTAATACGGTTATCCACAGAATCAGGGGATAACGCAGGAAAGAACATGTGAGC
AAAAGGCCAGCAAAAGGCCAGGAACCGTAAAAAGGCCGCGTTGCTGGCGTTTTTCCATAGGCTCCGCCCC
CCTGACGAGCATCACAAAAATCGACGCTCAAGTCAGAGGTGGCGAAACCCGACAGGACTATAAAGATACC
AGGCGTTTCCCCCTGGAAGCTCCCTCGTGCGCTCTCCTGTTCCGACCCTGCCGCTTACCGGATACCTGTC
CGCCTTTCTCCCTTCGGGAAGCGTGGCGCTTTCTCATAGCTCACGCTGTAGGTATCTCAGTTCGGTGTAG
GTCGTTCGCTCCAAGCTGGGCTGTGTGCACGAACCCCCCGTTCAGCCCGACCGCTGCGCCTTATCCGGTA
ACTATCGTCTTGAGTCCAACCCGGTAAGACACGACTTATCGCCACTGGCAGCAGCCACTGGTAACAGGAT
TAGCAGAGCGAGGTATGTAGGCGGTGCTACAGAGTTCTTGAAGTGGTGGCCTAACTACGGCTACACTAGA
AGAACAGTATTTGGTATCTGCGCTCTGCTGAAGCCAGTTACCTTCGGAAAAAGAGTTGGTAGCTCTTGAT
CCGGCAAACAAACCACCGCTGGTAGCGGTGGTTTTTTTGTTTGCAAGCAGCAGATTACGCGCAGAAAAAA
AGGATCTCAAGAAGATCCTTTGATCTTTTCTACGGGGTCTGACGCTCAGTGGAACGAAAACTCACGTTAA
GGGATTTTGGTCATGAGATTATCAAAAAGGATCTTCACCTAGATCCTTTTAAATTAAAAATGAAGTTTTA
AATCAATCTAAAGTATATATGAGTAAACTTGGTCTGACAGTTACCAATGCTTAATCAGTGAGGCACCTAT
CTCAGCGATCTGTCTATTTCGTTCATCCATAGTTGCCTGACTCCCCGTCGTGTAGATAACTACGATACGG
GAGGGCTTACCATCTGGCCCCAGTGCTGCAATGATACCGCGAGACCCACGCTCACCGGCTCCAGATTTAT
CAGCAATAAACCAGCCAGCCGGAAGGGCCGAGCGCAGAAGTGGTCCTGCAACTTTATCCGCCTCCATCCA
GTCTATTAATTGTTGCCGGGAAGCTAGAGTAAGTAGTTCGCCAGTTAATAGTTTGCGCAACGTTGTTGCC
ATTGCTACAGGCATCGTGGTGTCACGCTCGTCGTTTGGTATGGCTTCATTCAGCTCCGGTTCCCAACGAT
CAAGGCGAGTTACATGATCCCCCATGTTGTGCAAAAAAGCGGTTAGCTCCTTCGGTCCTCCGATCGTTGT
CAGAAGTAAGTTGGCCGCAGTGTTATCACTCATGGTTATGGCAGCACTGCATAATTCTCTTACTGTCATG
CCATCCGTAAGATGCTTTTCTGTGACTGGTGAGTACTCAACCAAGTCATTCTGAGAATAGTGTATGCGGC
GACCGAGTTGCTCTTGCCCGGCGTCAATACGGGATAATACCGCGCCACATAGCAGAACTTTAAAAGTGCT
CATCATTGGAAAACGTTCTTCGGGGCGAAAACTCTCAAGGATCTTACCGCTGTTGAGATCCAGTTCGATG
TAACCCACTCGTGCACCCAACTGATCTTCAGCATCTTTTACTTTCACCAGCGTTTCTGGGTGAGCAAAAA
CAGGAAGGCAAAATGCCGCAAAAAAGGGAATAAGGGCGACACGGAAATGTTGAATACTCATACTCTTCCT
TTTTCAATATTATTGAAGCATTTATCAGGGTTATTGTCTCATGAGCGGATACATATTTGAATGTATTTAG
AAAAATAAACAAATAGGGGTTCCGCGCACATTTCCCCGAAAAGTGCCACCTGACGTCGACGGATCGGGAG
ATCGATCTCCCGATCCCCTAGGGTCGACTCTCAGTACAATCTGCTCTGATGCCGCATAGTTAAGCCAGTA
TCTGCTCCCTGCTTGTGTGTTGGAGGTCGCTGAGTAGTGCGCGAGCAAAATTTAAGCTACAACAAGGCAA
GGCTTGACCGACAATTGCATGAAGAATCTGCTTAGGGTTAGGCGTTTTGCGCTGCTTCGCGATGTACGGG
CCAGATATACGCGTTGACATTGATTATTGACTAGTTATTAATAGTAATCAATTACGGGGTCATTAGTTCA
TAGCCCATATATGGAGTTCCGCGTTACATAACTTACGGTAAATGGCCCGCCTGGCTGACCGCCCAACGAC
CCCCGCCCATTGACGTCAATAATGACGTATGTTCCCATAGTAACGCCAATAGGGACTTTCCATTGACGTC
AATGGGTGGAGTATTTACGGTAAACTGCCCACTTGGCAGTACATCAAGTGTATC
Features (pLannotate 1.2.2; 16 found; start..end, strand, type, name):
    132..335     +  promoter       CMV promoter: human cytomegalovirus (CMV) immediate early promoter
    377..395     +  promoter       T7 promoter: promoter for bacteriophage T7 RNA polymerase
    409..4512    +  CDS            Cas9 VQR: Streptococcus pyogenes Cas9 endonuclease with the D1135V/R1335Q/T1337R mutations has an altered recognition specificity for the protospacer adjacent motif (PAM) (Kleinstiver et al., 2015)
   4546..4611    +  CDS            3xFLAG: three tandem FLAG® epitope tags, followed by an enterokinase cleavage site
   4675..4899    +  polyA_signal   bGH poly(A) signal: bovine growth hormone polyadenylation signal
   4903..4924    +  promoter       SV40 promoter (fragment): SV40 enhancer and early promoter
   4929..4945    +  misc_feature   MCS (fragment): pBluescript multiple cloning site
   4994..5010    -  protein_bind   lac operator: The lac repressor binds to the lac operator to inhibit transcription in E. coli. This inhibition can be relieved by adding lactose or isopropyl-β-D-thiogalactopyranoside (IPTG). lac repressor encoded by lacI
   5018..5048    -  promoter       lac promoter: promoter for the E. coli lac operon
   5063..5084    -  protein_bind   CAP binding site: CAP binding activates transcription in the presence of cAMP. E. coli catabolite activator protein
   5097..5189    -  CDS            lacI (fragment): lac repressor; lacI; The lac repressor binds to the lac operator to inhibit transcription in E. coli. This inhibition can be relieved by adding lactose or isopropyl-β-D-thiogalactopyranoside (IPTG).
   5372..5960    -  rep_origin     ori: high-copy-number ColE1/pMB1/pBR322/pUC origin of replication
   6131..6991    -  CDS            AmpR: β-lactamase; bla; confers resistance to ampicillin, carbenicillin, and related antibiotics
   6992..7096    -  promoter       AmpR promoter: bla
   7167..7211    -  misc_feature   bom (fragment): basis of mobility region from pBR322
   7366..131     +  enhancer       CMV enhancer (across the origin): human cytomegalovirus immediate early enhancer
