[The description below was written by a language model from this plasmid's Addgene catalogue record and pLannotate feature annotations shown in this document.]
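Description:
MMW2993 is a mammalian expression plasmid built on the JDS246 backbone that drives production of a human codon-optimised Streptococcus pyogenes Cas9 carrying the "Cluster 2" set of alanine substitutions (G582A, V583A, E584A, D585A and N588A). The sequenced plasmid is about 7.6 kb. It is propagated in E. coli through a high-copy ColE1/pUC-type origin and selected with ampicillin via the β-lactamase gene and its native promoter. Short remnants of lac regulatory elements, a pBluescript polylinker, a bom region and an SV40 promoter fragment are backbone leftovers with no evident role. No mammalian selection marker is annotated, which suggests transient transfection as the intended use.

The expression cassette consists of the CMV immediate-early enhancer and promoter followed by a T7 promoter, so the same open reading frame can be transcribed in human cells or in vitro with T7 RNA polymerase. The Cas9 coding sequence is fused at its C terminus to an SV40 nuclear localisation signal and a 3xFLAG epitope for nuclear import and immunodetection, and transcripts end at the bovine growth hormone polyadenylation signal. The automated annotation labels the Cas9 reading frame as the "VQR" PAM variant. This most likely reflects best-match naming against a reference database rather than the actual genotype, since the catalogue entry lists only the five Cluster 2 substitutions. No guide RNA cassette is present, so an sgRNA must be supplied separately. According to the associated publication title, the variant was made to study how Cas9 proofreading governs targeting accuracy, so the plasmid suits comparison of on- and off-target editing in human cells against wild-type SpCas9 and other variants.
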