Addgene plasmid #101185: MMW2993 - human expression plasmid for SpCas9 Cluster 2
Purpose: Human expression plasmid for SpCas9 Cluster 2 variant: CMV-T7-hSpCas9-Cluster2(G582A, V583A, E584A, D585A, N588A)-NLS(SV40)-3xFLAG
Depositing lab: Jennifer Doudna & Keith Joung. Depositing organization: Massachusetts General Hospital. Publication: Enhanced proofreading governs CRISPR-Cas9 targeting accuracy. Chen JS, Dagdas YS, Kleinstiver BP, Welch MM, Sousa AA, Harrington LB, Sternberg SH, Joung JK, Yildiz A, Doudna JA. Nature. 2017 Sep 20. doi: 10.1038/nature24268. PubMed 28931002.
Backbone
  Vector backbone: JDS246
  Backbone manufacturer: Joung lab (Addgene Plasmid #43861)
  Vector type: Mammalian Expression
Growth in bacteria
  Bacterial resistance: Ampicillin, 100 μg/mL
  Growth temperature: 37°C
  Growth strain: DH5alpha
  Copy number: High Copy
Gene/Insert
  Gene/Insert name: hSpCas9-Cluster2(G582A/V583A/E584A/D585A/N588A)
  Species: Synthetic
  Insert size (bp): 4014
  Mutation: G582A/V583A/E584A/D585A/N588A
  Promoter: CMV
  Tag / fusion protein: NLS (SV40) (C terminal on insert); 3x FLAG (C terminal on insert)
  Cloning method: Gibson Cloning
  Sequencing primers: 5′ CMV-F; 3′ BGH-rev
Terms and licenses: Academic/Nonprofit Terms; Industry Terms: Not Available to Industry
How to cite: MMW2993 - human expression plasmid for SpCas9 Cluster 2 was a gift from Jennifer Doudna & Keith Joung (Addgene plasmid # 101185 ; http://n2t.net/addgene:101185 ; RRID:Addgene_101185)
